Addgene plasmid #174251: pAPM-miR30-HNRNPK-ts2
Purpose: HNRNPK knockdown
Depositing lab: Jeremy Luban. Depositing organization: University of Massachusetts, Worcester. Publication: IFIH1 (MDA5) is required for innate immune detection of intron-containing RNA expressed from the HIV-1 provirus. Guney MH, Nagalekshmi K, McCauley SM, Carbone C, Aydemir O, Luban J. Proc Natl Acad Sci U S A. 2024 Jul 16;121(29):e2404349121. doi: 10.1073/pnas.2404349121. Epub 2024 Jul 10. PubMed 38985764.
Backbone
  Vector backbone: pAPM-miR30
  Vector type: Lentiviral, RNAi
  Selectable markers: Puromycin
Growth in bacteria
  Bacterial resistance: Ampicillin, 100 μg/mL
  Growth temperature: 30°C
  Growth strain: NEB Stable
  Copy number: High Copy
Gene/Insert
  Gene/Insert name: HNRNPK shRNA
  gRNA/shRNA sequence: TTAATCATAGGTTTCATCGTAA
  Species: H. sapiens (human)
  Entrez Gene: HNRNPK (a.k.a. AUKS, CSBP, HNRPK, TUNP)
  Promoter: SFFV
  Cloning method: Restriction Enzyme; 5′ cloning site unknown (unknown if destroyed)
Terms and licenses: Academic/Nonprofit Terms; Industry Terms: Not Available to Industry
Depositor comments: Please visit https://doi.org/10.1101/2023.11.17.567619 for bioRxiv preprint.
How to cite: pAPM-miR30-HNRNPK-ts2 was a gift from Jeremy Luban (Addgene plasmid # 174251 ; http://n2t.net/addgene:174251 ; RRID:Addgene_174251)
