[The description below was written by a language model from this plasmid's Addgene catalogue record and pLannotate feature annotations shown in this document.]
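Description:
pAPM-miR30-HNRNPK-ts2 is an HIV-1-based lentiviral RNAi vector built on the pAPM-miR30 backbone and designed to knock down human HNRNPK. It is maintained in bacteria through a high-copy ColE1/pUC-type origin and an ampicillin resistance gene (β-lactamase with its own promoter). A fragment of the pBR322 bom region and an SV40 enhancer/early promoter are also annotated in the plasmid backbone.

The viral portion begins with a CMV enhancer/promoter fused to a truncated 5' LTR, an arrangement that drives transcription of the vector genome in packaging cells. It is followed by the Ψ packaging signal with an adjoining gag fragment, the Rev response element for Rev-dependent nuclear export of the genomic RNA, a short Rev coding fragment and the cPPT/CTS. A second truncated LTR closes the transfer cassette. No WPRE is annotated.

Between these elements, the spleen focus-forming virus (SFFV) LTR promoter drives a single transcript that encodes puromycin N-acetyltransferase (pac) and, immediately downstream, a hairpin flanked by 5' and 3' miR-30a sequences. The HNRNPK-targeting shRNA sits in the unannotated gap between these flanks. Because the hairpin is embedded in a microRNA context, it can be expressed from a Pol II promoter and processed by the endogenous miRNA pathway. Placing it on the same transcript as the puromycin marker links drug selection of transduced cells to shRNA expression.

The "ts2" in the name presumably marks this as one of several target sequences against the gene, though the record does not say so. The associated publication concerns innate immune detection of intron-containing RNA expressed from the HIV-1 provirus.
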