Features (pLannotate 1.2.2; 19 found; start..end, strand, type, name):
    120..499     +  enhancer       CMV enhancer: human cytomegalovirus immediate early enhancer
    500..699     +  promoter       CMV promoter: human cytomegalovirus (CMV) immediate early promoter
    717..897     +  LTR            5' LTR (truncated): truncated 5' long terminal repeat (LTR) from HIV-1
    944..1069    +  misc_feature   HIV-1 Ψ: packaging signal of human immunodeficiency virus type 1
   1053..1391    +  CDS            HIV-1 gag (fragment): gag protein from human immunodeficiency virus 1; gag
   1566..1799    +  misc_feature   RRE: The Rev response element (RRE) of HIV-1 allows for Rev-dependent mRNA export from the nucleus to the cytoplasm.
   2176..2276    +  CDS            Rev (fragment): human immunodeficiency virus 1 (HIV-1) Rev protein; rev; enhances nuclear export of unspliced and incompletely spliced viral mRNAs
   2326..2443    +  misc_feature   cPPT/CTS: central polypurine tract and central termination sequence of HIV-1
   2580..2987    +  promoter       SFFV promoter: spleen focus-forming virus long terminal repeat (LTR) promoter
   3008..3604    +  CDS            pac: PUAC_STRAD - Protein predicted: Swiss-Prot protein existence level 4. Detoxification of puromycin. From Streptomyces alboniger.
   3629..3674    +  ncRNA          5' miR-30a (fragment): sequence upstream of the 71-nt precursor of the human miR-30a microRNA (Zeng et al., 2002) miRNA
   3744..3769    +  ncRNA          3' miR-30a (fragment): sequence downstream of the 71-nt precursor of the human miR-30a microRNA (Zeng et al., 2002) miRNA
   3799..3818    +  misc_feature   cPPT/CTS (fragment): central polypurine tract and central termination sequence of HIV-1
   3850..4030    +  LTR            5' LTR (truncated): truncated 5' long terminal repeat (LTR) from HIV-1
   4101..4689    -  rep_origin     ori: high-copy-number ColE1/pMB1/pBR322/pUC origin of replication
   4860..5720    -  CDS            AmpR: β-lactamase; bla; confers resistance to ampicillin, carbenicillin, and related antibiotics
   5721..5825    -  promoter       AmpR promoter: bla
   5884..5936    -  misc_feature   bom (fragment): basis of mobility region from pBR322
   6098..108     +  promoter       SV40 promoter (across the origin): SV40 enhancer and early promoter
>Addgene plasmid #174251 | pAPM-miR30-HNRNPK-ts2 | addgene full sequence | sequence record 343475 | Addgene NGS Result
CATGGCTGACTAATTTTTTTTATTTATGCAGAGGCCGAGGCCGCCTCTGCCTCTGAGCTATTCCAGAAGT
AGTGAGGAGGCTTTTTTGGAGGCCTAGGCTTTTGCAAAAAGCTCGCGTTGACATTGATTATTGACTAGTT
ATTAATAGTAATCAATTACGGGGTCATTAGTTCATAGCCCATATATGGAGTTCCGCGTTACATAACTTAC
GGTAAATGGCCCGCCTGGCTGACCGCCCAACGACCCCCGCCCATTGACGTCAATAATGACGTATGTTCCC
ATAGTAACGCCAATAGGGACTTTCCATTGACGTCAATGGGTGGAGTATTTACGGTAAACTGCCCACTTGG
CAGTACATCAAGTGTATCATATGCCAAGTACGCCCCCTATTGACGTCAATGACGGTAAATGGCCCGCCTG
GCATTATGCCCAGTACATGACCTTATGGGACTTTCCTACTTGGCAGTACATCTACGTATTAGTCATCGCT
ATTACCATGGTGATGCGGTTTTGGCAGTACATCAATGGGCGTGGATAGCGGTTTGACTCACGGGGATTTC
CAAGTCTCCACCCCATTGACGTCAATGGGAGTTTGTTTTGGCACCAAAATCAACGGGACTTTCCAAAATG
TCGTAACAACTCCGCCCCATTGACGCAAATGGGCGGTAGGCGTGTACGGTGGGAGGTCTATATAAGCAGC
GCGTTTTGCCTGTACTGGGTCTCTCTGGTTAGACCAGATCTGAGCCTGGGAGCTCTCTGGCTAACTAGGG
AACCCACTGCTTAAGCCTCAATAAAGCTTGCCTTGAGTGCTTCAAGTAGTGTGTGCCCGTCTGTTGTGAG
ACTCTGGTAACTAGAGATCCCTCAGACCCTTTTAGTCAGTGTGGAAAATCTCTAGCAGTGGCGCCCGAAC
AGGGACTTGAAAGCGAAAGGGAAACCAGAGGAGCTCTCTCGACGCAGGACTCGGCTTGCTGAAGCGCGCA
CGGCAAGAGGCGAGGGGCGGCGACTGGTGAGTACGCCAAAAATTTTGACTAGCGGAGGCTAGAAGGAGAG
AGATGGGTGCGAGAGCGTCAGTATTAAGCGGGGGAGAATTAGATCGCGATGGGAAAAAATTCGGTTAAGG
CCAGGGGGAAAGAAAAAATATAAATTAAAACATATAGTATGGGCAAGCAGGGAGCTAGAACGATTCGCAG
TTAATCCTGGCCTGTTAGAAACATCAGAAGGCTGTAGACAAATACTGGGACAGCTACAACCATCCCTTCA
GACAGGATCAGAAGAACTTAGATCATTATATAATACAGTAGCAACCCTCTATTGTGTGCATCAAAGGATA
GAGATAAAAGACACCAAGGAAGCTTTAGACAAGATAGAGGAAGAGCAAAACAAAAGTAAGACCACCGCAC
AGCAAGCGGCCGGCCGCTGATCTTCAGACCTGGAGGAGGAGATATGAGGGACAATTGGAGAAGTGAATTA
TATAAATATAAAGTAGTAAAAATTGAACCATTAGGAGTAGCACCCACCAAGGCAAAGAGAAGAGTGGTGC
AGAGAGAAAAAAGAGCAGTGGGAATAGGAGCTTTGTTCCTTGGGTTCTTGGGAGCAGCAGGAAGCACTAT
GGGCGCAGCGTCAATGACGCTGACGGTACAGGCCAGACAATTATTGTCTGGTATAGTGCAGCAGCAGAAC
AATTTGCTGAGGGCTATTGAGGCGCAACAGCATCTGTTGCAACTCACAGTCTGGGGCATCAAGCAGCTCC
AGGCAAGAATCCTGGCTGTGGAAAGATACCTAAAGGATCAACAGCTCCTGGGGATTTGGGGTTGCTCTGG
AAAACTCATTTGCACCACTGCTGTGCCTTGGAATGCTAGTTGGAGTAATAAATCTCTGGAACAGATTTGG
AATCACACGACTTGGATGGAGTGGGACAGAGAAATTAACAATTACACAAGCTTAATACACTCCTTAATTG
AAGAATCGCAAAACCAGCAAGAAAAGAATGAACAAGAATTATTGGAATTAGATAAATGGGCAAGTTTGTG
GAATTGGTTTAACATAACAAATTGGCTGTGGTATATAAAATTATTCATAATGATAGTAGGAGGCTTGGTA
GGTTTAAGAATAGTTTTTGCTGTACTTTCTATAGTGAATAGAGTTAGGCAGGGATATTCACCATTATCGT
TTCAGACCCACCTCCCAACCCCGAGGGGACCCGACAGGCCCGAAGGAATAGAAGAAGAAGGTGGAGAGAG
AGACAGAGACAGATCCATTCGATTAGTGAACGGATCGGCACTGCGTGCGCCAATTCTGCAGACAAATGGC
AGTATTCATCCACAATTTTAAAAGAAAAGGGGGGATTGGGGGGTACAGTGCAGGGGAAAGAATAGTAGAC
ATAATAGCAACAGACATACAAACTAAAGAATTACAAAAACAAATTACAAAAATTCAAAATTTTCGGGTTT
ATTACAGGGACAGCAGAGATCCAGTTTGGTTAATTAACTGCAGCCCCGATAAAATAAAAGATTTTATTTA
GTCTCCAGAAAAAGGGGGGAATGAAAGACCCCACCTGTAGGTTTGGCAAGCTAGCTGCAGTAACGCCATT
TTGCAAGGCATGGAAAAATACCAAACCAAGAATAGAGAAGTTCAGATCAAGGGCGGGTACATGAAAATAG
CTAACGTTGGGCCAAACAGGATATCTGCGGTGAGCAGTTTCGGCCCCGGCCCGGGGCCAAGAACAGATGG
TCACCGCAGTTTCGGCCCCGGCCCGAGGCCAAGAACAGATGGTCCCCAGATATGGCCCAACCCTCAGCAG
TTTCTTAAGACCCATCAGATGTTTCCAGGCTCCCCCAAGGACCTGAAATGACCCTGCGCCTTATTTGAAT
TAACCAATCAGCCTGCTTCTCGCTTCTGTTCGCGCGCTTCTGCTTCCCGAGCTCTATAAAAGAGCTCACA
ACCCCTCACTCGGCGCGCCAGTCCTCCGACAGACTGAGTCGCCCGGGGGTCTAGAACGCGTGCCGCCATG
ACCGAATACAAACCTACCGTGAGGCTGGCTACAAGAGATGATGTCCCAAGGGCTGTGAGAACACTGGCCG
CCGCTTTTGCCGATTACCCTGCCACACGCCACACTGTGGACCCAGATCGGCATATCGAGAGAGTGACTGA
GCTGCAGGAACTGTTCCTGACCCGAGTGGGCCTGGACATTGGGAAGGTCTGGGTCGCAGACGATGGAGCA
GCTGTGGCTGTCTGGACCACACCAGAGAGCGTGGAAGCCGGAGCTGTCTTTGCAGAGATCGGCCCTAGAA
TGGCAGAACTGAGCGGCTCCAGGCTGGCAGCACAGCAGCAGATGGAGGGACTGCTGGCCCCACACAGGCC
TAAGGAACCAGCATGGTTCCTGGCTACCGTGGGGGTCTCTCCTGACCATCAGGGCAAAGGACTGGGAAGT
GCTGTGGTCCTGCCAGGAGTGGAGGCTGCAGAACGAGCTGGAGTCCCTGCATTTCTGGAGACCTCTGCTC
CACGAAACCTGCCCTTCTATGAACGGCTGGGCTTTACTGTGACCGCAGATGTGGAGGTCCCCGAAGGACC
TAGGACCTGGTGCATGACACGCAAACCCGGCGCCTGAGCGATCGCCGCGGCCGCCTTCTTAACCCAACAG
AAGGCTCGAGAAGGTATATTGCTGTTGACAGTGAGCGCTACGATGAAACCTATGATTAATAGTGAAGCCA
CAGATGTATTAATCATAGGTTTCATCGTAATGCCTACTGCCTCGGACTTCAAGGGGCTAGAATTCGGCAG
CTGTAGATCTTAGCCACTTTTTAAAAGAAAAGGGGGGACTGGAAGGGCTAACTGCATCCGGACTGTACTG
GGTCTCTCTGGTTAGACCAGATCTGAGCCTGGGAGCTCTCTGGCTAACTAGGGAACCCACTGCTTAAGCC
TCAATAAAGCTTGCCTTGAGTGCTTCAAGTAGTGTGTGCCCGTCTGTTGTGTGACTCTGGTAACTAGAGA
TCCCTCAGACCCTTTTAGTCAGTGTGGAAAATCTCTAGCAGGGCCCGTTTCATGTGAGCAAAAGGCCAGC
AAAAGGCCAGGAACCGTAAAAAGGCCGCGTTGCTGGCGTTTTTCCATAGGCTCCGCCCCCCTGACGAGCA
TCACAAAAATCGACGCTCAAGTCAGAGGTGGCGAAACCCGACAGGACTATAAAGATACCAGGCGTTTCCC
CCTGGAAGCTCCCTCGTGCGCTCTCCTGTTCCGACCCTGCCGCTTACCGGATACCTGTCCGCCTTTCTCC
CTTCGGGAAGCGTGGCGCTTTCTCATAGCTCACGCTGTAGGTATCTCAGTTCGGTGTAGGTCGTTCGCTC
CAAGCTGGGCTGTGTGCACGAACCCCCCGTTCAGCCCGACCGCTGCGCCTTATCCGGTAACTATCGTCTT
GAGTCCAACCCGGTAAGACACGACTTATCGCCACTGGCAGCAGCCACTGGTAACAGGATTAGCAGAGCGA
GGTATGTAGGCGGTGCTACAGAGTTCTTGAAGTGGTGGCCTAACTACGGCTACACTAGAAGAACAGTATT
TGGTATCTGCGCTCTGCTGAAGCCAGTTACCTTCGGAAAAAGAGTTGGTAGCTCTTGATCCGGCAAACAA
ACCACCGCTGGTAGCGGTGGTTTTTTTGTTTGCAAGCAGCAGATTACGCGCAGAAAAAAAGGATCTCAAG
AAGATCCTTTGATCTTTTCTACGGGGTCTGACGCTCAGTGGAACGAAAACTCACGTTAAGGGATTTTGGT
CATGAGATTATCAAAAAGGATCTTCACCTAGATCCTTTTAAATTAAAAATGAAGTTTTAAATCAATCTAA
AGTATATATGAGTAAACTTGGTCTGACAGTTACCAATGCTTAATCAGTGAGGCACCTATCTCAGCGATCT
GTCTATTTCGTTCATCCATAGTTGCCTGACTCCCCGTCGTGTAGATAACTACGATACGGGAGGGCTTACC
ATCTGGCCCCAGTGCTGCAATGATACCGCGAGACCCACGCTCACCGGCTCCAGATTTATCAGCAATAAAC
CAGCCAGCCGGAAGGGCCGAGCGCAGAAGTGGTCCTGCAACTTTATCCGCCTCCATCCAGTCTATTAATT
GTTGCCGGGAAGCTAGAGTAAGTAGTTCGCCAGTTAATAGTTTGCGCAACGTTGTTGCCATTGCTACAGG
CATCGTGGTGTCACGCTCGTCGTTTGGTATGGCTTCATTCAGCTCCGGTTCCCAACGATCAAGGCGAGTT
ACATGATCCCCCATGTTGTGCAAAAAAGCGGTTAGCTCCTTCGGTCCTCCGATCGTTGTCAGAAGTAAGT
TGGCCGCAGTGTTATCACTCATGGTTATGGCAGCACTGCATAATTCTCTTACTGTCATGCCATCCGTAAG
ATGCTTTTCTGTGACTGGTGAGTACTCAACCAAGTCATTCTGAGAATAGTGTATGCGGCGACCGAGTTGC
TCTTGCCCGGCGTCAATACGGGATAATACCGCGCCACATAGCAGAACTTTAAAAGTGCTCATCATTGGAA
AACGTTCTTCGGGGCGAAAACTCTCAAGGATCTTACCGCTGTTGAGATCCAGTTCGATGTAACCCACTCG
TGCACCCAACTGATCTTCAGCATCTTTTACTTTCACCAGCGTTTCTGGGTGAGCAAAAACAGGAAGGCAA
AATGCCGCAAAAAAGGGAATAAGGGCGACACGGAAATGTTGAATACTCATACTCTTCCTTTTTCAATATT
ATTGAAGCATTTATCAGGGTTATTGTCTCATGAGCGGATACATATTTGAATGTATTTAGAAAAATAAACA
AATAGGGGTTCCGCGCACATTTCCCCGAAAAGTGCCACCTGACGTCGACGGATCGGGAGATCTCCCGATC
CCCTATGGTGCACTCTCAGTACAATCTGCTCTGATGCCGCATAGTTAAGCCAGTATCTGCTCCCTGCTTG
TGTGTTGGAGGTCGCTGAGTAGTGCGCGAGCAAAATTTAAGCTACAACAAGGCAAGGCTTGACCGACAAT
TGCATGAAGAATCTGCTTAGGGTTAGGCGTTTTGCGCTGCTTCGCGATGTACGGGCCAGATATACGCGCT
GTGGAATGTGTGTCAGTTAGGGTGTGGAAAGTCCCCAGGCTCCCCAGCAGGCAGAAGTATGCAAAGCATG
CATCTCAATTAGTCAGCAACCAGGTGTGGAAAGTCCCCAGGCTCCCCAGCAGGCAGAAGTATGCAAAGCA
TGCATCTCAATTAGTCAGCAACCATAGTCCCGCCCCTAACTCCGCCCATCCCGCCCCTAACTCCGCCCAG
TTCCGCCCATTCTCCGCCC
